>Addgene plasmid #52233 | pUASp YFP Rac1 WT | addgene partial sequence | sequence record 81546 | EGFP-C 5'-CATGGTCCTGCTGGAGTTCGTG-3'
TGGACGAGCTGTACAAGTCCGGACTCAGATCTCGAGCTCAAGCTTCGAATTCTGCAGTCGACGGTACCGC
GGGCCCGGGATCATCAACAAGTTTGTACAAAAAAGCAGGCTTAATGCAGGCGATCAAGTGCGTCGTCGTG
GGCGACGGAGCCGTGGGAAAGACCTGCCTGCTGATCAGCTACACGACCAATGCCTTTCCCGGCGAGTACA
TACCCACCGTGTTCGACAACTACTCGGCCAACGTGATGGTGGACGCCAAGCCCATCAACCTGGGCCTGTG
GGATACGGCCGGGCAGGAGGACTACGACCGACTGAGGCCACTGTCTTATCCCCAGACCGATGTCTTCCTC
ATCTGCTTCTCGCTGGTGAATCCGGCATCGTTCGAGAACGTGCGGGCCAAGTGGTATCCGGAGGTGCGCC
ACCACTGCCCCAGCACGCCCATCATCCTGGTGGGCACCAAGCTGGATTTGCGCGACGACAAGAACACAAT
CGAAAAGCTGAGGGACAAGAAACTGGCGCCCATCACCTATCCGCAGGGCCTGGCCATGGCCAAGGAAATC
GGAGCGGTCAAGTATCTGGAGTGCTCGGCCCTGACGCAGAAGGGTCTGAAAACCGTTTTCGACGAGGCCA
TCCGGTCGGTTTTGTGCCCCGTGCTGCAGCCCAAGTCCAGCCGCAAGTGCGCCCTGCTCTAAAACCCAGC
TTTCTTGTACAAAGTGGTTGATGATCCTCTAGAGTCGACCTCGAACGTTAACGTTAACGTAACGTTAACT
CGAGGAGCTTGATAACATTATACCTAAACCCATGGTCAAGAGTAAACATTTCTGCCTTTGAAGTTGAGAA
CACAATTAAGCATCCCCTGGTTAAACCTGACATTCATACTTGTTAATAGCGCCATAAACATAGCACCAAT
TTCGAA
