[The description below was written by a language model from this plasmid's Addgene catalogue record.]
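Description:
pUASp YFP Rac1 WT is a Drosophila expression plasmid built on the pUASp backbone (about 9.9 kb without the insert). It is designed for GAL4-dependent expression of a fluorescently tagged Rac1 GTPase in flies. The plasmid is propagated in E. coli under ampicillin selection; its copy number is not recorded, and no feature table is provided, so the bacterial origin and any fly transformation marker or transposon elements are not itemised in the record. pUASp vectors are generally known as UAS-based vectors adapted to allow expression in the female germline as well as in somatic tissues.

The insert is the wild-type Drosophila melanogaster Rac1 open reading frame (CG2248), introduced by Gateway recombination cloning. It sits downstream of a YFP coding sequence supplied by the backbone, so the product is an N-terminal YFP-Rac1 fusion. The promoter field lists GAL4, meaning that transcription relies on GAL4-responsive upstream activating sequences. The fusion is therefore silent unless a GAL4 driver is present, and crossing transgenic flies to different driver lines gives tissue- or stage-specific control of expression. The depositor notes that the ORF carries a sequence variant, recorded as K186S, despite the wild-type designation. This lies near the C-terminal end of the protein and should be kept in mind when interpreting results.

The stated purpose is Drosophila expression of YFP-Rac1. This fits uses such as visualising Rac1 localisation in vivo or examining the effects of Rac1 overexpression, although the record does not describe specific experiments.
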