Addgene plasmid #52233: pUASp YFP Rac1 WT
Purpose: Drosophila expression of YFP-Rac1
Depositing lab: Matthew Scott. Depositing organization: Stanford University.
Backbone
  Vector backbone: pUASp
  Backbone size w/o insert (bp): 9939
  Vector type: Insect Expression ; Drosophila
Growth in bacteria
  Bacterial resistance: Ampicillin, 100 μg/mL
  Growth temperature: 37°C
  Growth strain: Top10
  Copy number: Unknown
Gene/Insert
  Gene/Insert name: Rac1
  Species: D. melanogaster (fly)
  Entrez Gene: Rac1 (a.k.a. Dmel_CG2248, 2248, CED-10, CG2248, D-Rac, D-Rac 1, D-Rac1, DRac, DRac1, DRacA, Dm Rac1, DmRAC, DmRAC1, Dmel\CG2248, Dmrac1, Drac, Drac1, Drac1a, DracA, GTPase Rac1, P40792, RAC1, Rac, Rac GTPase, Rac-1, Rac-GTP, Rac3, RacA, dRac, dRac1, drac1, rac, rac-1, rac1)
  Promoter: GAL4
  Tag / fusion protein: YFP (N terminal on backbone)
  Cloning method: Gateway Cloning
  Sequencing primers: 5′ EGFP-C; 3′ pUASp-3 (5'-AGGTTTAACCAGGGGATGCT-3')
Terms and licenses: Academic/Nonprofit Terms; Industry Terms: Not Available to Industry
Depositor comments: Please note that the ORF contains a SNP at K186S.
How to cite: pUASp YFP Rac1 WT was a gift from Matthew Scott (Addgene plasmid # 52233 ; http://n2t.net/addgene:52233 ; RRID:Addgene_52233)
